>Addgene plasmid #222438 | pCHW110032 | addgene full sequence | sequence record 454094 | Addgene NGS Result
TGTCTAGCTAGAAATTCGTTCAAGCCGACGCCGCTTCGCGGCGCGGCTTAACTCAAGCGTTAGATGCACT
AAGCACATAATTGCTCACAGCCAAACTATCAGGTCAAGTCTGCTTTTATTATTTTTAAGCGTGCATAATA
AGCCCTACACAAATTGGGAGATATATCATGCTGTCAGACCAAGTTTACTCATATATACTTTAGATTGATT
TAAAACTTCATTTTTAATTTAAAAGGATCTAGGTGAAGATCCTTTTTGATAATCTCATGACCAAAATCCC
TTAACGTGAGTTTTCGTTCCACTGAGCGTCAGACCCCGTAGAAAAGATCAAAGGATCTTCTTGAGATCCT
TTTTTTCTGCGCGTAATCTGCTGCTTGCAAACAAAAAAACCACCGCTACCAGCGGTGGTTTGTTTGCCGG
ATCAAGAGCTACCAACTCTTTTTCCGAAGGTAACTGGCTTCAGCAGAGCGCAGATACCAAATACTGTTCT
TCTAGTGTAGCCGTAGTTAGGCCACCACTTCAAGAACTCTGTAGCACCGCCTACATACCTCGCTCTGCTA
ATCCTGTTACCAGTGGCTGCTGCCAGTGGCGATAAGTCGTGTCTTACCGGGTTGGACTCAAGACGATAGT
TACCGGATAAGGCGCAGCGGTCGGGCTGAACGGGGGGTTCGTGCACACAGCCCAGCTTGGAGCGAACGAC
CTACACCGAACTGAGATACCTACAGCGTGAGCTATGAGAAAGCGCCACGCTTCCCGAAGGGAGAAAGGCG
GACAGGTATCCGGTAAGCGGCAGGGTCGGAACAGGAGAGCGCACGAGGGAGCTTCCAGGGGGAAACGCCT
GGTATCTTTATAGTCCTGTCGGGTTTCGCCACCTCTGACTTGAGCGTCGATTTTTGTGATGCTCGTCAGG
GGGGCGGAGCCTATGGAAAAACGCCAGCAACGCGGCCTTTTTACGGTTCCTGCACTCTGTGGTCTCAGGA
GAGTGGTCTTGGGAGAGCGATGCGTCTTTTCCGATGAACCGTTCCAGCAAAAAAGACTAAGCGATGCGTC
TTTTCCGCTGAACCGTTCCAGCAAAAAAGACTAAGCGATGCGTCTTTTCCGCTGAACCGTTCCAGCAAAA
AAGACTAGGAGAGCGATGCGTCTTTTCCGCTGAACCGTTCCAGCAAAAAAGACTATCCCTACTGTTTATT
TACAAGAGCGTACGGTTCAATCCCTGCCTCCCCTGTAAAACTACCCTTTGAAAACCTCTCTTTCTTAATC
TTTTCTTTGTAATTCCAATGCGAGACCACGAAGTGCCGAGGCACGAACCCAGTGGACATAAGCCTGTTCG
GTTCGTAAGCTGTAATGCAAGTAGCGTATGCGCTCACGCAACTGGTCCAGAACCTTGACCGAACGCAGCG
GTGGTAACGGCGCAGTGGCGGTTTTCATGGCTTGTTATGACTGTTTTTTTGGGGTACAGTCTATGCCTCG
GGCATCCAAGCAGCAAGCGCGTTACGCCGTGGGTCGATGTTTGATGTTATGGAGCAGCAACGATGTTACG
CAGCAGGGCAGTCGCCCTAAAACAAAGTTAAACATCATGGGGGAAGCGGTGATCGCCGAAGTATCGACTC
AACTATCAGAGGTAGTTGGCGTCATCGAGCGCCATCTCGAACCGACGTTGCTGGCCGTACATTTGTACGG
CTCCGCAGTGGATGGCGGCCTGAAGCCACACAGCGATATTGATTTGCTGGTTACGGTGACCGTAAGGCTT
GATGAAACAACGCGGCGAGCTTTGATCAACGACCTTTTGGAAACTTCGGCTTCCCCTGGAGAGAGCGAGA
TTCTCCGCGCTGTAGAAGTCACCATTGTTGTGCACGACGACATCATTCCGTGGCGTTATCCAGCTAAGCG
CGAACTGCAATTTGGAGAATGGCAGCGCAATGACATTCTTGCAGGTATCTTCGAGCCAGCCACGATCGAC
ATTGATCTGGCTATCTTGCTGACAAAAGCAAGAGAACATAGCGTTGCCTTGGTAGGTCCAGCGGCGGAGG
AACTCTTTGATCCGGTTCCTGAACAGGATCTATTTGAGGCGCTAAATGAAACCTTAACGCTATGGAACTC
GCCGCCCGACTGGGCTGGCGATGAGCGAAATGTAGTGCTTACGTTGTCCCGCATTTGGTACAGCGCAGTA
ACCGGCAAAATCGCGCCGAAGGATGTCGCTGCCGACTGGGCAATGGAGCGCCTGCCGGCCCAGTATCAGC
CCGTCATACTTGAAGCTAGACAGGCTTATCTTGGACAAGAAGAAGATCGCTTGGCCTCGCGCGCAGATCA
GTTGGAAGAATTTGTCCATTACGTGAAAGGCGAGATCACCAAGGTAGTCGGCAAATAA
Features (pLannotate 1.2.2; 8 found; start..end, strand, type, name):
    341..929     +  rep_origin     ori: high-copy-number ColE1/pMB1/pBR322/pUC origin of replication
    994..1039    +  promoter       CUP1 promoter (fragment): S. cerevisiae CUP1; inducible metallothionein promoter, regulated by Cu2+
   1040..1083    +  promoter       CUP1 promoter (fragment): S. cerevisiae CUP1; inducible metallothionein promoter, regulated by Cu2+
   1084..1127    +  promoter       CUP1 promoter (fragment): S. cerevisiae CUP1; inducible metallothionein promoter, regulated by Cu2+
   1130..1175    +  promoter       CUP1 promoter (fragment): S. cerevisiae CUP1; inducible metallothionein promoter, regulated by Cu2+
   1315..1338    +  promoter       Pc promoter (fragment): intI1 (promoter lies within the coding sequence); class 1 integron promoter
   1514..1570    +  CDS            GmR (fragment): gentamycin acetyltransferase; aacC1; confers resistance to gentamycin
   1581..2368    +  CDS            SmR (fragment): aminoglycoside adenylyltransferase (Murphy, 1985); aadA; confers resistance to spectinomycin and streptomycin
