[The description below was written by a language model from this plasmid's Addgene catalogue record and pLannotate feature annotations shown in this document.]
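Description:
pCHW110032 is a small (about 2.4 kb) Level 0 promoter module for Golden Gate/MoClo-style assembly of plant expression constructs, built in the pAGM9121 acceptor backbone. It is a part-donor plasmid rather than an expression vector in its own right. It is maintained in E. coli at high copy through a ColE1/pUC-type origin and selected with spectinomycin through the aadA (SmR) aminoglycoside adenylyltransferase gene. The short Pc integron promoter and gentamicin acetyltransferase fragments annotated upstream of aadA look like remnants of the integron-derived resistance cassette, not functional markers.

The 295 bp synthetic insert is named CBS4-CMV1. In the feature table, four tandem, roughly 45 bp repeats match fragments of the yeast CUP1 metallothionein promoter, the copper-regulated element. This fits "CBS4" denoting four copies of a copper-responsive binding site, although the record does not spell out the abbreviation. Downstream of the repeats is the CMV1 element, attributed to Cucumber mosaic virus, which the automated annotation did not recognise. The record calls it a promoter but gives no further detail on its role.

The flanking fusion sites are recorded inconsistently: the purpose field gives GGAG-AATG, while the depositor comments give GGAG-CCAT. The exact 3′ overhang should therefore be checked against the sequence before designing assemblies.

The associated work describes a tightly regulated copper-inducible transient expression system in Nicotiana benthamiana. This module would supply the copper-responsive promoter placed upstream of a coding sequence in higher-level transcription units. The copper-sensing transcription factor needed to activate it is not carried on this plasmid.
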