Addgene plasmid #222438: pCHW110032
Purpose: Level 0, promoter module (GGAG-AATG) containing CBS4 and CMV1 promoters.
Depositing lab: Chih-Hang Wu. Depositing organization: Institute of Plant and Microbial Biology, Academia Sinica. Publication: Development of a tightly regulated copper-inducible transient gene expression system in Nicotiana benthamiana incorporating a suicide exon and Cre recombinase. Chiang BJ, Lin KY, Chen YF, Huang CY, Goh FJ, Huang LT, Chen LH, Wu CH. New Phytol. 2024 Oct;244(1):318-331. doi: 10.1111/nph.20021. Epub 2024 Jul 30. PubMed 39081031.
Backbone
  Vector backbone: pAGM9121
  Vector type: Plant Expression, Synthetic Biology
Growth in bacteria
  Bacterial resistance: Spectinomycin, 50 μg/mL
  Growth temperature: 37°C
  Growth strain: DH5alpha
  Copy number: High Copy
Gene/Insert
  Gene/Insert name: CBS4-CMV1, , CBS4 promoter + CMV1 (Cucumber mosaic virus)
  Species: Synthetic
  Insert size (bp): 295
  Mutation: no
  Cloning method: Golden Gate
  Sequencing primers: 5′ n/a
Terms and licenses: Academic/Nonprofit Terms; Industry Terms: Not Available to Industry
Depositor comments: Overhangs: GGAG-CCAT. Please visit https://doi.org/10.1101/2024.03.23.586378 for bioRxiv preprint.
How to cite: pCHW110032 was a gift from Chih-Hang Wu (Addgene plasmid # 222438 ; http://n2t.net/addgene:222438 ; RRID:Addgene_222438)
